>Addgene plasmid #22537 | Flag-HA-TNFAIP3 | addgene partial sequence | sequence record 28337 | 22537 with Harper-mscv (CAGCCCTCACTCCTTCTCTAGG)
GGACTACAAGGATGACGATGACAAGCTCGATGGAGGATACCCATACGATGTTCCAGATTACGCTGCTCGA
GGTTATCAAACAAGTTTGTACAAAAAAGTTGGCATGGCTGAACAAGTCCTTCCTCAGGCTTTGTATTTGA
GCAATATGCGGAAAGCTGTGAAGATACGGGAGAGAACTCCAGAAGACATTTTTAAACCTACTAATGGGAT
CATTCATCATTTTAAAACCATGCACCGATACACACTGGAAATGTTCAGAACTTGCCAGTTTTGTCCTCAG
TTTCGGGAGATCATCCACAAAGCCCTCATCGACAGAAACATCCAGGCCACCCTGGAAAGCCAGAAGAAAC
TCAACTGGTGTCGAGAAGTCCGGAAGCTTGTGGCGCTGAAAACGAACGGTGACGGCAATTGCCTCATGCA
TGCCACTTCTCAGTACATGTGGGGCGTTCAGGACACAGACTTGGTACTGAGGAAGGCGCTGTTCAGCACG
CTCAAGGAAACAGACACACGCAACTTTAAATTCCGCTGGCAACTGGAGTCTCTCAAATCTCAGGAATTTG
TTGAAACGGGGCTTTGCTATGATACTCGGAACTGGAATGATGAATGGGACAATCTTATCAAAATGGCTTC
CACAGACACACCCATGGCCCGAAGTGGACTTCAGTACAACTCACTGGAAGAAATACACATATTTGTCCTT
TGCAACATCCTCAGAANGCCAATCATTGTCATTTCAGACAAAATGCTAAGAAGTTTGGNATCNNGTTCCA
A
