>Addgene plasmid #22537 | Flag-HA-TNFAIP3 | addgene partial sequence | sequence record 39935 | SFG-3 5'-caagcggcttcggccagtaac-3'
AAAGTTGGGTATTAGCCATACATCTGCTTGAACTGAAAGCATTCGTTGCAGTAGCCGTTGCACTTGGCAT
TGCCAAAATGATCACAGGCGGGGGCCCGGCAACGCTGCTTGGGGGGGTCTTCGGGGGCAGGCTCACCCCG
GTGGGCCCCAGGGCCCATCCTCTGGTTGGGATGCTGACACTCCATGCAAAGCTCCTCGCTGCGGCAGGCC
AGGATGTTCTTGCAGGAGGCCCGGGCGCACTTGGGCCTTGAGGTGCTTTGTGTGGTTCGAGGCACATCTC
TGCGCTGGCTCGATCTCAGTTGCTCTTCTGTCCTTTTGGCCTCATGAAATCTCTGATTCTGAGCTTCAAT
GAAAACACTTCTGGCAGTATCCTTCAAACATGGTGCTTCCAAGGGTGCCGCATTCCCTCCCCAGGCACGG
AATGGTGTTCTGGAACCTGGACGCTGTGGGACTGACTTTCCCTGAGGCAGCAGCAAAATGTTTGTTTTCT
CTGTACTCGATGAAACACAGTGTGCAAAAGCCCTTGTTTTCTGGAGTCCCAAAATACACGCAGCCGGCTT
TTCTGCACTTGCTCGTCCCCGTCCTGTCCCCAGGAGTCCGTGCAGCTTGAGACAGGCAGCCAGCAGGGGC
GTCGTTTCCAGCTCTGTGGCAAGAATGCGGGGAGGGGCTCCGGACGAGCCGCGAGGGATCTGACTTGGAA
CGCTGGTGACAGGAAGGAGGGAGGCTGGTGCTGAGGCTGGAGGAGGCCTCTGCTGTAGTCCTTTTGAAGC
AAGTACTGCAGATCCCATTAAATGTCCTGGTAACATCCTGGAGGCAGGCTTGGCACTTCCCGGGATCCAA
GTGCCTTGTGTGGTCTGGGGCGTGGCTGGCGTG
