[The description below was written by a language model from this plasmid's Addgene catalogue record.]
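Description:
Flag-HA-TNFAIP3 is a retroviral mammalian expression plasmid built on the Gateway destination vector pDEST_LTR_N_FLAG_HA_IRES_puro, a backbone of about 6.5 kb before insertion. It is maintained in E. coli as a high-copy plasmid under ampicillin selection. As the backbone name indicates, expression is driven from the retroviral long terminal repeat. The LTR-flanked cassette can be packaged into retroviral particles and integrated into target cells to make stable lines. No feature table is provided, so details such as the specific viral origin of the LTRs, the packaging signal and the bacterial origin of replication are not stated.

The insert is the unmutated human TNFAIP3 open reading frame, also known as A20 or OTUD7C. It derives from an MGC cDNA clone and was transferred into the vector by a Gateway LR recombination reaction, which normally leaves att recombination sequences flanking the insert. TNFAIP3 encodes an OTU-family deubiquitinating enzyme best known as a negative regulator of NF-κB signalling. The backbone supplies tandem FLAG and HA epitopes at the N terminus of the protein. Downstream, an IRES links a puromycin resistance gene to the same transcript, so puromycin-resistant cells should also express the tagged protein.

The dual epitope tag suits immunoprecipitation or sequential affinity purification. The construct comes from a systematic study mapping the interaction partners of human deubiquitinating enzymes. Its typical use is therefore stable expression of tagged TNFAIP3 in mammalian cells for purification of associated protein complexes, as well as detection by anti-FLAG or anti-HA antibodies.
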