Addgene plasmid #22537: Flag-HA-TNFAIP3
Depositing lab: Wade Harper. Depositing organization: Harvard Medical School. Publication: Defining the human deubiquitinating enzyme interaction landscape. Sowa ME, Bennett EJ, Gygi SP, Harper JW. Cell. 2009 Jul 23. 138(2):389-403. 10.1016/j.cell.2009.04.042 PubMed 19615732.
Backbone
  Vector backbone: pDEST_LTR_N_FLAG_HA_IRES_puro
  Backbone manufacturer: Harper_Lab
  Backbone size w/o insert (bp): 6521
  Vector type: Mammalian Expression, Retroviral
  Selectable markers: Puromycin
Growth in bacteria
  Bacterial resistance: Ampicillin, 100 μg/mL
  Growth temperature: 37°C
  Growth strain: DH5alpha
  Copy number: High Copy
Gene/Insert
  Gene/Insert name: TNFAIP3 (alt names: tumor necrosis factor, alpha-induced protein 3; A20, MGC104522, MGC138687, MGC138688, OTUD7C, TNFA1P2)
  Species: H. sapiens (human)
  Mutation: None
  GenBank ID: BC064689
  Entrez Gene: TNFAIP3 (a.k.a. A20, AIFBL1, AISBL, OTUD7C, TNFA1P2)
  Tag / fusion protein: HA (N terminal on backbone); FLAG (N terminal on backbone)
  Cloning method: Gateway Cloning; 5′ cloning site GATEWAY_LR (unknown if destroyed); 3′ cloning site GATEWAY_LR (unknown if destroyed)
  Sequencing primers: 5′ CAGCCCTCACTCCTTCTCTAGG; 3′ CAAGCGGCTTCGGCCAGTAAC
Resource information
  A portion of this plasmid was derived from a plasmid made by: MGC/Open
Terms and licenses: Academic/Nonprofit Terms; Industry Terms: Not Available to Industry
How to cite: Flag-HA-TNFAIP3 was a gift from Wade Harper (Addgene plasmid # 22537)
